Addgene plasmid #68283: SepOTSβ
Purpose: Phosphoserine orthogonal translation system
Depositing lab: Jesse Rinehart. Depositing organization: Yale University. Publication: A flexible codon in genomically recoded Escherichia coli permits programmable protein phosphorylation. Pirman NL, Barber KW, Aerni HR, Ma NJ, Haimovich AD, Rogulina S, Isaacs FJ, Rinehart J. Nat Commun. 2015 Sep 9;6:8130. doi: 10.1038/ncomms9130. PubMed 26350500.
Backbone
  Vector backbone: pKD
  Modifications to backbone: pKD is derived from pKK223-3 (Pharmacia). This plasmid encodes a variant of the phosphoserine orthogonal translation system. Another plasmid encoding a protein of interest with TAG at the proper position is needed for recombinant phosphoprotein expression. See article and supplementary information for cloning information.
  Vector type: Bacterial Expression, Synthetic Biology
Growth in bacteria
  Bacterial resistance: Kanamycin, 25 μg/mL
  Growth temperature: 30°C
  Growth strain: Top10
  Growth instructions: This plasmid is slow growing and may take up to 24 hours to produce colonies.
  Copy number: Unknown
Gene/Insert
  Gene/Insert name: SepRS/EF-Sep, 1xtRNA-Sep
  Species: Synthetic
Terms and licenses: Academic/Nonprofit Terms; Industry Terms: Not Available to Industry
Depositor comments: See supplementary information accompanying article for additional cloning information. We recommend introducing this plasmid into a recoded strain of E. coli (no genomic TAG codons) for high-efficiency phoshoprotein expression.
How to cite: SepOTSβ was a gift from Jesse Rinehart (Addgene plasmid # 68283 ; http://n2t.net/addgene:68283 ; RRID:Addgene_68283)
