[The description below was written by a language model from this plasmid's Addgene catalogue record and pLannotate feature annotations shown in this document.]
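Description:
SepOTSβ is a bacterial expression plasmid carrying a variant of the phosphoserine orthogonal translation system, built on the pKD backbone, which derives from pKK223-3. It replicates in E. coli from a ColE1/pMB1-type origin accompanied by the rop gene and the bom mobility region, elements associated with pBR322-style copy-number control. The record itself lists the copy number as unknown. Selection is by kanamycin through an aph(3')-Ia aminoglycoside phosphotransferase gene.

The payload consists of three components that together decode the amber codon as phosphoserine. A trc promoter with a lac operator precedes a coding sequence annotated as sepS, the O-phosphoseryl-tRNA synthetase (SepRS), matched to the Methanococcus maripaludis enzyme. On the circular map this is followed immediately by a sequence annotated as E. coli tufB (elongation factor Tu), which corresponds to the engineered EF-Sep named in the insert field. The layout suggests that the two are co-transcribed and terminated by the downstream 5S rRNA and rrnB T1/T2 region. A lacI gene under the lacIq promoter supplies repressor, so expression should be IPTG-inducible. A single tRNA gene, on the opposite strand next to a terminator fragment, matches the one copy of tRNA-Sep listed. Its promoter is not annotated.

SepRS charges tRNA-Sep with phosphoserine, and EF-Sep delivers the charged tRNA to the ribosome. A second plasmid encoding the protein of interest with TAG at the desired position is required for recombinant phosphoprotein production. The depositor recommends a genomically recoded E. coli strain lacking genomic TAG codons for efficient incorporation.
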