Features (pLannotate 1.2.2; 22 found; start..end, strand, type, name):
     48..1229    +  CDS            tufB: EFTU2_ECOLI - Experimental evidence at protein level: Swiss-Prot protein existence level 1. (Microbial infection) Upon infection by bacteriophage Qbeta, part of the viral RNA-dependent RNA polymerase complex. With EF-Ts may provide a stabilizing scaffold for the beta (catalytic) subunit. Helps separate the double-stranded RNA of the template and growing RNA during elongation (PubMed:22245970). With the beta subunit helps form the exit tunnel for template RNA. The GTPase activity of this subunit is not required for viral RNA replication (PubMed:20798060). From Escherichia coli (strain K12).
   1242..1265    +  misc_feature   MCS (fragment): pUC18/19 multiple cloning site
   1349..1464    +  ncRNA          5S rRNA: Accession: RF00001 - 5S ribosomal RNA
   1468..1554    +  terminator     rrnB T1 terminator: Escherichia coli rrnB; transcription terminator T1 from the E. coli rrnB gene
   1646..1673    +  terminator     rrnB T2 terminator: transcription terminator T2 from the E. coli rrnB gene
   1718..1828    -  CDS            mbeC (fragment): MBEC_ECOLX - Experimental evidence at protein level: Swiss-Prot protein existence level 1. Required for efficient mobilization of ColE1 plasmid and is thus essential to promote the specific transfer of the plasmid during conjugation. Probably functions by inducing DNA bending, helping the MbeA relaxase to melt the DNA around the nic site and cleave the phosphodiester bond. Binds specifically double-stranded DNA (dsDNA) containing the ColE1 oriT but does not recognize the inverted repeat (IR). From Escherichia coli.
   1869..2060    +  CDS            rop: Rop protein, which maintains plasmids at low copy number; rop
   2162..2304    +  misc_feature   bom: basis of mobility region from pBR322
   2490..3078    -  rep_origin     ori: high-copy-number ColE1/pMB1/pBR322/pUC origin of replication
   3200..4015    +  CDS            KanR: aminoglycoside phosphotransferase; aph(3')-Ia; confers resistance to kanamycin in bacteria or G418 (Geneticin®) in eukaryotes
   4024..4081    -  promoter       AmpR promoter (fragment): bla
   4114..4142    -  terminator     bacterial terminator (fragment): putative bacterial transcription terminator
   4143..4166    -  misc_feature   MCS (fragment): pUC18/19 multiple cloning site
   4169..4240    -  ncRNA          tRNA: Accession: RF00005 - tRNA
   4345..4377    -  CDS            rop (fragment): Rop protein, which maintains plasmids at low copy number; rop
   4421..4498    +  promoter       lacIq promoter: lacI (mutant); In the lacIq allele, a single base change in the promoter boosts expression of the lacI gene about 10-fold.
   4499..5581    +  CDS            lacI: lac repressor; lacI; The lac repressor binds to the lac operator to inhibit transcription in E. coli. This inhibition can be relieved by adding lactose or isopropyl-β-D-thiogalactopyranoside (IPTG).
   5623..5640    +  promoter       tet promoter (fragment): E. coli promoter for tetracycline efflux protein gene
   5636..5737    -  CDS            yciV (fragment): RNAAM_ECOLI - Also known as trpH From Escherichia coli (strain K12).
   5813..5842    +  promoter       trc promoter: strong E. coli promoter; hybrid between the trp and lac UV5 promoters
   5850..5866    +  protein_bind   lac operator: The lac repressor binds to the lac operator to inhibit transcription in E. coli. This inhibition can be relieved by adding lactose or isopropyl-β-D-thiogalactopyranoside (IPTG). lac repressor encoded by lacI
   5894..7504    +  CDS            sepS: SEPS_METMP - Experimental evidence at protein level: Swiss-Prot protein existence level 1. Catalyzes the attachment of O-phosphoserine (Sep) to tRNA(Cys). From Methanococcus maripaludis (strain S2 / LL).
>Addgene plasmid #68283 | SepOTSβ | depositor full sequence | sequence record 119479 | SepOTSβ  sequence 7519 bps
TAAAGTATATTAGTTAAGTATAAGAAGGAGATATACATATGGGATCCATGTCTAAAGAAAAGTTTGAACG
TACAAAACCGCACGTTAACGTCGGTACTATCGGCCACGTTGACCATGGTAAAACAACGCTGACCGCTGCA
ATCACTACCGTACTGGCTAAAACCTACGGCGGTGCTGCTCGCGCATTCGACCAGATCGATAACGCGCCGG
AAGAAAAAGCTCGTGGTATCACCATCAACACTTCTCGGGTTGAATACGACACCCCGACCCGTCACTACGC
ACACGTAGACTGCCCGGGGCACGCCGACTATGTTAAAAACATGATCACCGGTGCTGCGCAGATGGACGGC
GCGATCCTGGTAGTTGCTGCGACTGACGGCCCGATGCCGCAGACTCGTGAGCACATCCTGCTGGGTCGTC
AGGTAGGCGTTCCGTACATCATCGTGTTCCTGAACAAATGCGACATGGTTGATGACGAAGAGCTGCTGGA
ACTGGTTGAAATGGAAGTTCGTGAACTTCTGTCTCAGTACGACTTCCCGGGCGACGACACTCCGATCGTT
CGTGGTTCTGCTCTGAAAGCGCTGGAAGGCGACGCAGAGTGGGAAGCGAAAATCCTGGAACTGGCTGGCT
TCCTGGATTCTTACATTCCGGAACCAGAGCGTGCGATTGACAAGCCGTTCCTGCTGCCGATCAACGGGGT
ATACTCCATCTCCGGTCGTGGTACCGTTGTTTCGGGTCGTGTAGAACGCGGTATCATCAAAGTTGGTGAA
GAAGTTGAAATCGTTGGTATCAAAGAGACTCAGAAGTCTACCTGTACTGGCGTTGAAATGTTCCGCAAAC
TGCTGGACGAAGGCCGTGCTGGTGAGTGGGTAGGTGTTCTGCTGCGTGGTATCAAACGTGAAGAAATCGA
ACGTGGTCAGGTACTGGCTAAGCCGGGCACCATCAAGCCGCACACCAAGTTCGAATCTGAAGTGTACATT
CTGTCCAAAGATGAAGGCGGCCGTCATACTCCGTTCTTCAAAGGCTACCGTCCGCAGTTCTACTTCCGTA
CTACTGACGTGACTGGTACCATCGAACTGCCGGAAGGCGTAGAGATGGTAATGCCGGGCGACAACATCAA
AATGGTTGTTACCCTGATCCACCCGATCGCGATGGACGACGGTCTGCGTTTCGCAATCCGTGAAGGCGGC
CGTACCGTTGGCGCGGGCGTTGTAGCAAAAGTTCTGAGCTAATGGCGCGCCGTCGACCTGCAGGCATGCA
AGCTTGGCTGTTTTGGCGGATGAGAGAAGATTTTCAGCCTGATACAGATTAAATCAGAACGCAGAAGCGG
TCTGATAAAACAGAATTTGCCTGGCGGCAGTAGCGCGGTGGTCCCACCTGACCCCATGCCGAACTCAGAA
GTGAAACGCCGTAGCGCCGATGGTAGTGTGGGGTCTCCCCATGCGAGAGTAGGGAACTGCCAGGCATCAA
ATAAAACGAAAGGCTCAGTCGAAAGACTGGGCCTTTCGTTTTATCTGTTGTTTGTCGGTGAACGCTCTCC
TGAGTAGGACAAATCCGCCGGGAGCGGATTTGAACGTTGCGAAGCAACGGCCCGGAGGGTGGCGGGCAGG
ACGCCCGCCATAAACTGCCAGGCATCAAATTAAGCAGAAGGCCATCCTGACGGATGGCCTTTTTGCGTTT
CTACAAACTCTTTTTGTTTGCTAGCTTTTCTCTGGTCCCGCCGCATCCATACCGCCAGTTGTTTACCCTC
ACAACGTTCCAGTAACCGGGCATGTTCATCATCAGTAACCCGTATCGTGAGCATCCTCTCTCGTTTCATC
GGTATCATTACCCCCATGAACAGAAATCCCCCTTACACGGAGGCATCAGTGACCAAACAGGAAAAAACCG
CCCTTAACATGGCCCGCTTTATCAGAAGCCAGACATTAACGCTTCTGGAGAAACTCAACGAGCTGGACGC
GGATGAACAGGCAGACATCTGTGAATCGCTTCACGACCACGCTGATGAGCTTTACCGCAGCTGCCTCGCG
CGTTTCGGTGATGACGGTGAAAACCTCTGACACATGCAGCTCCCGGAGACGGTCACAGCTTGTCTGTAAG
CGGATGCCGGGAGCAGACAAGCCCGTCAGGGCGCGTCAGCGGGTGTTGGCGGGTGTCGGGGCGCAGCCAT
GACCCAGTCACGTAGCGATAGCGGAGTGTATACTGGCTTAACTATGCGGCATCAGAGCAGATTGTACTGA
GAGTGCACCATATATGCGGTGTGAAATACCGCACAGATGCGTAAGGAGAAAATACCGCATCAGGCGCTCT
TCCGCTTCCTCGCTCACTGACTCGCTGCGCTCGGTCGTTCGGCTGCGGCGAGCGGTATCAGCTCACTCAA
AGGCGGTAATACGGTTATCCACAGAATCAGGGGATAACGCAGGAAAGAACATGTGAGCAAAAGGCCAGCA
AAAGGCCAGGAACCGTAAAAAGGCCGCGTTGCTGGCGTTTTTCCATAGGCTCCGCCCCCCTGACGAGCAT
CACAAAAATCGACGCTCAAGTCAGAGGTGGCGAAACCCGACAGGACTATAAAGATACCAGGCGTTTCCCC
CTGGAAGCTCCCTCGTGCGCTCTCCTGTTCCGACCCTGCCGCTTACCGGATACCTGTCCGCCTTTCTCCC
TTCGGGAAGCGTGGCGCTTTCTCATAGCTCACGCTGTAGGTATCTCAGTTCGGTGTAGGTCGTTCGCTCC
AAGCTGGGCTGTGTGCACGAACCCCCCGTTCAGCCCGACCGCTGCGCCTTATCCGGTAACTATCGTCTTG
AGTCCAACCCGGTAAGACACGACTTATCGCCACTGGCAGCAGCCACTGGTAACAGGATTAGCAGAGCGAG
GTATGTAGGCGGTGCTACAGAGTTCTTGAAGTGGTGGCCTAACTACGGCTACACTAGAAGGACAGTATTT
GGTATCTGCGCTCTGCTGAAGCCAGTTACCTTCGGAAAAAGAGTTGGTAGCTCTTGATCCGGCAAACAAA
CCACCGCTGGTAGCGGTGGTTTTTTTGTTTGCAAGCAGCAGATTACGCGCAGAAAAAAAGGATCTCAAGA
AGATCCTTTGATCTTTTCTACGGGGTCTGACGCTCAGTGGAACGAAAACTCACGTTAAGGGATTTTGGTC
ATGAACAATAAAACTGTCTGCTTACATAAACAGTAATACAAGGGGTGTTATGAGCCATATTCAACGGGAA
ACGTCTTGCTCTAGGCCGCGATTAAATTCCAACATGGATGCTGATTTATATGGGTATAAATGGGCTCGCG
ATAATGTCGGGCAATCAGGTGCGACAATCTATCGATTGTATGGGAAGCCCGATGCGCCAGAGTTGTTTCT
GAAACATGGCAAAGGTAGCGTTGCCAATGATGTTACAGATGAGATGGTCAGACTAAACTGGCTGACGGAA
TTTATGCCTCTTCCGACCATCAAGCATTTTATCCGTACTCCTGATGATGCATGGTTACTCACCACTGCGA
TCCCCGGGAAAACAGCATTCCAGGTATTAGAAGAATATCCTGATTCAGGTGAAAATATTGTTGATGCGCT
GGCAGTGTTCCTGCGCCGGTTGCATTCGATTCCTGTTTGTAATTGTCCTTTTAACAGCGATCGCGTATTT
CGTCTCGCTCAGGCGCAATCACGAATGAATAACGGTTTGGTTGATGCGAGTGATTTTGATGACGAGCGTA
ATGGCTGGCCTGTTGAACAAGTCTGGAAAGAAATGCATAAACTTTTGCCATTCTCACCGGATTCAGTCGT
CACTCATGGTGATTTCTCACTTGATAACCTTATTTTTGACGAGGGGAAATTAATAGGTTGTATTGATGTT
GGACGAGTCGGAATCGCAGACCGATACCAGGATCTTGCCATCCTATGGAACTGCCTCGGTGAGTTTTCTC
CTTCATTACAGAAACGGCTTTTTCAAAAATATGGTATTGATAATCCTGATATGAGTAAATTGCAGTTTCA
TTTGATGCTCGATGAGTTTTTCTAAGAATTAATTCATGAGCGGATACATATTTGAATGTATTTAGAAAAA
TAAACAAATAGGGGTTCCGCGCACATTTCCCCGAAAAGTGCCACCGCGGCCGCAAAAAAAATCCTTAGCT
TTCGCTAAGGATCTGCAGGTCGACTCTAGAGGATCCTGGAGCCGGGGGTGGGATTTGAACCCACGTAAGG
CGGATCTAGAGTCCGCTGCCTAACCCCTAGACTACCCCGGCGAATTCAGCGTTACAAGTATTACACAAAG
TTTTTTATGTTGAGAATATTTTTTTGATGGGGCGCCACTTATTTTTGATCGTTCGCTCAAAGAAGCGCGG
CCGCTTTCACCGTCATCACCGAAACGCGCGAGGCAGCAGATCAATTCGCGCGCGAAGGCGAAGCGGCATG
CATTTACGTTGACACCATCGAATGGTGCAAAACCTTTCGCGGTATGGCATGATAGCGCCCGGAAGAGAGT
CAATTCAGGGTGGTGAATGTGAAACCAGTAACGTTATACGATGTCGCAGAGTATGCCGGTGTCTCTTATC
AGACCGTTTCCCGCGTGGTGAACCAGGCCAGCCACGTTTCTGCGAAAACGCGGGAAAAAGTGGAAGCGGC
GATGGCGGAGCTGAATTACATTCCCAACCGCGTGGCACAACAACTGGCGGGCAAACAGTCGTTGCTGATT
GGCGTTGCCACCTCCAGTCTGGCCCTGCACGCGCCGTCGCAAATTGTCGCGGCGATTAAATCTCGCGCCG
ATCAACTGGGTGCCAGCGTGGTGGTGTCGATGGTAGAACGAAGCGGCGTCGAAGCCTGTAAAGCGGCGGT
GCACAATCTTCTCGCGCAACGCGTCAGTGGGCTGATCATTAACTATCCGCTGGATGACCAGGATGCCATT
GCTGTGGAAGCTGCCTGCACTAATGTTCCGGCGTTATTTCTTGATGACTCTGACCAGACACCCATCAACA
GTATTATTTTCTCCCATGAAGACGGTACGCGACTGGGCGTGGAGCATCTGGTCGCATTGGGTCACCAGCA
AATCGCGCTGTTAGCGGGCCCATTAAGTTCTGTCTCGGCGCGTCTGCGTCTGGCTGGCTGGCATAAATAT
CTCACTCGCAATCAAATTCAGCCGATAGCGGAACGGGAAGGCGACTGGAGTGCCATGTCCGGTTTTCAAC
AAACCATGCAAATGCTGAATGAGGGCATCGTTCCCACTGCGATGCTGGTTGCCAACGATCAGATGGCGCT
GGGCGCAATGCGCGCCATTACCGAGTCCGGGCTGCGCGTTGGTGCGGATATCTCGGTAGTGGGATACGAC
GATACCGAAGACAGCTCATGTTATATCCCGCCGTTAACCACCATCAAACAGGATTTTCGCCTGCTGGGGC
AAACCAGCGTGGACCGCTTGCTGCAACTCTCTCAGGGCCAGGCGGTGAAGGGCAATCAGCTGTTGCCCGT
CTCACTGGTGAAAAGAAAAACCACCCTGGCGCCCAATACGCAAACCGCCTCTCCCCGCGCGTTGGCCGAT
TCATTAATGCAGCTGGCACGACAGGTTTCCCGACTGGAAAGCGGGCAGTGAGCGCAACGCAATTAATGTG
AGTTAGCGCGAATTGATCTGGTTTGACAGCTTATCATCGACTGCACGGTGCACCAATGCTTCTGGCGTCA
GGCAGCCATCGGAAGCTGTGGTATGGCTGTGCAGGTCGTAAATCACTGCATAATTCGTGTCGCTCAAGGC
GCACTCCCGTTCTGGATAATGTTTTTTGCGCCGACATCATAACGGTTCTGGCAAATATTCTGAAATGAGC
TGTTGACAATTAATCATCCGGCTCGTATAATGTGTGGAATTGTGAGCGGATAACAATTTCACACAGGAAA
CAGACCCATGGCAATGTTTAAAAGAGAAGAAATCATTGAAATGGCCAATAAGGACTTTGAAAAAGCATGG
ATCGAAACTAAAGACCTTATAAAAGCTAAAAAGATAAACGAAAGTTACCCAAGAATAAAACCAGTTTTTG
GAAAAACACACCCTGTAAATGACACTATTGAAAATTTAAGACAGGCATATCTTAGAATGGGTTTTGAAGA
ATATATAAACCCAGTAATTGTCGATGAAAGAGATATTTATAAACAATTCGGCCCAGAAGCTATGGCAGTT
TTGGATAGATGCTTTTATTTAGCGGGACTTCCAAGACCTGACGTTGGTTTGAGCGATGAAAAAATTTCAC
AGATTGAAAAACTTGGAATTAAAGTTTCTGAGCACAAAGAAAGTTTACAAAAAATACTTCACGGATACAA
AAAAGGAACTCTTGATGGTGACGATTTAGTTTTAGAAATTTCAAATGCACTTGAAATTTCAAGCGAGATG
GGTTTAAAAATTTTAGAAGATGTTTTCCCAGAATTTAAGGATTTAACCGCAGTTTCTTCAAAATTAACTT
TAAGAAGCCACATGACTTCAGGATGGTTCCTTACTGTTTCAGACCTCATGAACAAAAAACCCTTGCCATT
TAAACTCTTTTCAATCGATAGATGTTTTAGAAGAGAACAAAAAGAAGATAAAAGCCACTTAATGACATAC
CACTCTGCATCCTGTGCAATTGCAGGTGAAGGCGTGGATATTAATGATGGAAAAGCAATTGCAGAAGGAT
TATTATCCCAATTTGGCTTTACAAACTTTAAATTCATTCCTGATGAAAAGAAAAGTAAATACTACACCCC
TGAAACACAGACTGAAGTTTACGCATACCACCCAAAATTAAAAGAATGGCTCGAAGTTGCTACATTTGGA
GTATATTCGCCAGTTGCATTAAGCAAATACGGAATAGATGTACCTGTAATGAATTTGGGTCTTGGTGTTG
AAAGACTTGCAATGATTTCTGGAAATTTCGCAGATGTTCGAGAAATGGTATATCCTCAGTTTTACGAACA
CAAACTTAATGACCGGAATGTCGCTTCAATGGTAAAACTCGATAAAGTTCCAGTAATGGATGAAATTTAC
GATTTAACAAAAGAATTAATTGAGTCATGTGTTAAAAACAAAGATTTAAAATCCCCTTGTGAATTAGCTA
TTGAAAAAACGTTTTCATTTGGAAAAACCAAGAAAAATGTAAAAATAAACATTTTTGAAAAAGAAGAAGG
TAAAAATTTACTCGGACCTTCAATTTTAAACGAAATCTACGTTTACGATGGAAATGTAATTGGAATTCCT
GAAAGCTTTGACGGAGTAAAAGAAGAATTTAAAGACTTCTTAGAAAAAGGAAAATCAGAAGGGGTAGCAA
CAGGCATTCGATATATCGATGCGCTTTGCTTTAAAATTACTTCAAAATTAGAAGAAGCATTTGTGTCAAA
CACTACTGAATTCAAAGTTAAAGTTCCAATTGTCAGAAGTTTAAGCGACATTAACTTAAAAATCGATGAT
ATCGCATTAAAACAGATCATGAGCAAAAATAAAGTAATCGACGTTAGAGGCCCAGTCTTTTTAAATGTCG
AAGTAAAAATTGAATAAGAGCTCGGTACC
