>Addgene plasmid #68283 | SepOTSβ | addgene partial sequence | sequence record 123754 | KanR2-F 5'-GAACTGCCTCGGTGAGTTTT-3'
ATATGGTATTGATAATCCTGATATGAGTAAATTGCAGTTTCATTTGATGCTCGATGAGTTTTTCTAAGAA
TTAATTCATGAGCGGATACATATTTGAATGTATTTAGAAAAATAAACAAATAGGGGTTCCGCGCACATTT
CCCCGAAAAGTGCCACCGCGGCCGCAAAAAAAATCCTTAGCTTTCGCTAAGGATCTGCAGGTCGACTCTA
GAGGATCCTGGAGCCGGGGGTGGGATTTGAACCCACGTAAGGCGGATCTAGAGTCCGCTGCCTAACCCCT
AGACTACCCCGGCGAATTCAGCGTTACAAGTATTACACAAAGTTTTTTATGTTGAGAATATTTTTTTGAT
GGGGCGCCACTTATTTTTGATCGTTCGCTCAAAGAAGCGCGGCCGCTTTCACCGTCATCACCGAAACGCG
CGAGGCAGCAGATCAATTCGCGCGCGAAGGCGAAGCGGCATGCATTTACGTTGACACCATCGAATGGTGC
AAAACCTTTCGCGGTATGGCATGATAGCGCCCGGAAGAGAGTCAATTCAGGGTGGTGAATGTGAAACCAG
TAACGTTATACGATGTCGCAGAGTATGCCGGTGTCTCTTATCAGACCGTTTCCCGCGTGGTGAACCAGGC
CAGCCACGTTTCTGCGAAAACGCGGGAAAAAGTGGAAGCGGCGATGGCGGAGCTGAATTACATTCCCAAC
CGCGTGGCACAACAACTGGCGGGCAAACAGTCGTTGCTGATTGGCGTTGCCACCTCCAGTCTGGCCCTGC
ACGCGCCGTCGCAAATTGTCGCGGCGATTAAATCTCGCGCCGATCAACTGGGTGCCAGCGTGGTGGTGTC
GATGGTAGAACGAAGCGGCGTC
